Addgene plasmid #117709: pmSod1-Q123A-N’His
Purpose: mutation on stability/solubility of SOD1
Depositing lab: Elizabeth Fisher. Depositing organization: University College London.
Backbone
  Vector backbone: pET28a(+)
  Backbone manufacturer: Novagen
  Vector type: Bacterial Expression
Growth in bacteria
  Bacterial resistance: Kanamycin, 50 μg/mL
  Growth temperature: 37°C
  Growth strain: DH5alpha
  Copy number: High Copy
Gene/Insert
  Gene/Insert name: Sod1
  Species: M. musculus (mouse)
  Insert size (bp): 467
  Mutation: Q123A
  Entrez Gene: Sod1 (a.k.a. B430204E11Rik, Cu/Zn-SOD, CuZnSOD, Ipo-1, Ipo1, SODC, Sod-1)
  Promoter: T7
  Tag / fusion protein: His tag with Thrombin cleavage site (N terminal on insert)
  Cloning method: Restriction Enzyme; 5′ cloning site NdeI (unknown if destroyed); 3′ cloning site XhoI (unknown if destroyed)
  Sequencing primers: 5′ unknown
Terms and licenses: Academic/Nonprofit Terms; Industry Terms: Not Available to Industry
How to cite: pmSod1-Q123A-N’His was a gift from Elizabeth Fisher (Addgene plasmid # 117709 ; http://n2t.net/addgene:117709 ; RRID:Addgene_117709)
