[The description below was written by a language model from this plasmid's Addgene catalogue record and pLannotate feature annotations shown in this document.]
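Description:
pmSod1-Q123A-N'His is a bacterial expression plasmid built on the Novagen pET28a(+) backbone for producing recombinant mouse Cu/Zn superoxide dismutase (Sod1) carrying a Q123A substitution. It is selected with kanamycin through the aph(3')-Ia gene and replicates from a ColE1/pBR322-type origin. The feature table also shows the adjacent bom and rop elements typical of pET vectors, although the catalogue lists the plasmid as high copy. An f1 origin is present as well. The short tetracycline-resistance fragments and the predicted YPB1 reading frame are annotated remnants of the pBR322-derived backbone rather than functional parts.

The roughly 460 bp Sod1 coding sequence was cloned between NdeI and XhoI, downstream of a T7 promoter, lac operator and the T7 gene 10 ribosome binding site. The plasmid-borne lacI gene supplies repressor, so transcription depends on T7 RNA polymerase provided by the expression host and is relieved by IPTG. A T7 terminator closes the unit. According to the record, the protein is fused at its N terminus to a His tag followed by a thrombin cleavage site, which allows metal-affinity purification and later removal of the tag. The short fragment annotated as capTEV just upstream of the thrombin site most likely corresponds to this His stretch. A vector-encoded His sequence (annotated as a 9xHis fragment) also lies downstream of the insert, but the record describes only an N-terminal tag and does not say whether the downstream sequence is translated.

The stated purpose is to study the effect of the mutation on SOD1 stability and solubility, consistent with use for purifying the variant protein for biochemical comparison.
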