Features (pLannotate 1.2.2; 21 found; start..end, strand, type, name):
     12..440     +  rep_origin     f1 ori (sequence partly withheld): f1 bacteriophage origin of replication; arrow indicates direction of (+) strand synthesis
    493..550     +  promoter       AmpR promoter (fragment): bla
    559..1374    -  CDS            KanR: aminoglycoside phosphotransferase; aph(3')-Ia; confers resistance to kanamycin in bacteria or G418 (Geneticin®) in eukaryotes
   1496..2084    +  rep_origin     ori: high-copy-number ColE1/pMB1/pBR322/pUC origin of replication
   2270..2409    -  misc_feature   bom: basis of mobility region from pBR322
   2511..2702    -  CDS            rop: Rop protein, which maintains plasmids at low copy number; rop
   2719..3099    +  CDS            YPB1_ECOLX: Protein predicted: Swiss-Prot protein existence level 4. From Escherichia coli.
   3171..3462    -  CDS            TcR (fragment): tetracycline efflux protein; tet; confers resistance to tetracycline
   3477..3498    -  protein_bind   CAP binding site: CAP binding activates transcription in the presence of cAMP. E. coli catabolite activator protein
   3511..4593    -  CDS            lacI: lac repressor; lacI; The lac repressor binds to the lac operator to inhibit transcription in E. coli. This inhibition can be relieved by adding lactose or isopropyl-β-D-thiogalactopyranoside (IPTG).
   4594..4671    -  promoter       lacI promoter: lacI
   4679..4958    -  CDS            TcR (fragment): tetracycline efflux protein; tet; confers resistance to tetracycline
   4980..4998    +  promoter       T7 promoter: promoter for bacteriophage T7 RNA polymerase
   4999..5023    +  protein_bind   lac operator: The lac repressor binds to the lac operator to inhibit transcription in E. coli. This inhibition can be relieved by adding lactose or isopropyl-β-D-thiogalactopyranoside (IPTG). lac repressor encoded by lacI
   5038..5060    +  RBS            RBS: efficient ribosome binding site from bacteriophage T7 gene 10 (Olins and Rangwala, 1989)
   5079..5095    +  CDS            capTEV™ (fragment): composite tag for in vivo biotinylation, TEV protease cleavage, and 6xHis tagging
   5106..5123    +  CDS            thrombin site: thrombin recognition and cleavage site
   5127..5588    +  CDS            Sod1: SODC_MOUSE - Experimental evidence at protein level: Swiss-Prot protein existence level 1. Destroys radicals which are normally produced within the cells and which are toxic to biological systems. From Mus musculus (Mouse).
   5598..5615    +  CDS            9xHis (fragment): 9xHis affinity tag
   5625..5674    +  CDS            SET1 (fragment): solubility-enhancement tag derived from T7 phage gene 10B
   5682..5729    +  terminator     T7 terminator: transcription terminator for bacteriophage T7 RNA polymerase
>Addgene plasmid #117709 | pmSod1-Q123A-N’His | addgene full sequence | sequence record 227504 | Addgene NGS Result
TGGCGAATGGG
[124 nt withheld, positions 12-135]
C
[91 nt withheld, positions 137-227]
A
[49 nt withheld, positions 229-277]
CCTTTGACGTTGGAGTCCACGTTCTTT
[37 nt withheld, positions 305-341]
ACCCTATCTCGGTCTATTCTTTTGATTTATAAGGGATTTTGCCGATTTCGGCCTATTGGTTAAAAAATGA
GCTGATTTAACAAAAATTTAACGCGAATTTTAACAAAATATTAACGCTTACAATTTAGGTGGCACTTTTC
GGGGAAATGTGCGCGGAACCCCTATTTGTTTATTTTTCTAAATACATTCAAATATGTATCCGCTCATGAA
TTAATTCTTAGAAAAACTCATCGAGCATCAAATGAAACTGCAATTTATTCATATCAGGATTATCAATACC
ATATTTTTGAAAAAGCCGTTTCTGTAATGAAGGAGAAAACTCACCGAGGCAGTTCCATAGGATGGCAAGA
TCCTGGTATCGGTCTGCGATTCCGACTCGTCCAACATCAATACAACCTATTAATTTCCCCTCGTCAAAAA
TAAGGTTATCAAGTGAGAAATCACCATGAGTGACGACTGAATCCGGTGAGAATGGCAAAAGTTTATGCAT
TTCTTTCCAGACTTGTTCAACAGGCCAGCCATTACGCTCGTCATCAAAATCACTCGCATCAACCAAACCG
TTATTCATTCGTGATTGCGCCTGAGCGAGACGAAATACGCGATCGCTGTTAAAAGGACAATTACAAACAG
GAATCGAATGCAACCGGCGCAGGAACACTGCCAGCGCATCAACAATATTTTCACCTGAATCAGGATATTC
TTCTAATACCTGGAATGCTGTTTTCCCGGGGATCGCAGTGGTGAGTAACCATGCATCATCAGGAGTACGG
ATAAAATGCTTGATGGTCGGAAGAGGCATAAATTCCGTCAGCCAGTTTAGTCTGACCATCTCATCTGTAA
CATCATTGGCAACGCTACCTTTGCCATGTTTCAGAAACAACTCTGGCGCATCGGGCTTCCCATACAATCG
ATAGATTGTCGCACCTGATTGCCCGACATTATCGCGAGCCCATTTATACCCATATAAATCAGCATCCATG
TTGGAATTTAATCGCGGCCTAGAGCAAGACGTTTCCCGTTGAATATGGCTCATAACACCCCTTGTATTAC
TGTTTATGTAAGCAGACAGTTTTATTGTTCATGACCAAAATCCCTTAACGTGAGTTTTCGTTCCACTGAG
CGTCAGACCCCGTAGAAAAGATCAAAGGATCTTCTTGAGATCCTTTTTTTCTGCGCGTAATCTGCTGCTT
GCAAACAAAAAAACCACCGCTACCAGCGGTGGTTTGTTTGCCGGATCAAGAGCTACCAACTCTTTTTCCG
AAGGTAACTGGCTTCAGCAGAGCGCAGATACCAAATACTGTCCTTCTAGTGTAGCCGTAGTTAGGCCACC
ACTTCAAGAACTCTGTAGCACCGCCTACATACCTCGCTCTGCTAATCCTGTTACCAGTGGCTGCTGCCAG
TGGCGATAAGTCGTGTCTTACCGGGTTGGACTCAAGACGATAGTTACCGGATAAGGCGCAGCGGTCGGGC
TGAACGGGGGGTTCGTGCACACAGCCCAGCTTGGAGCGAACGACCTACACCGAACTGAGATACCTACAGC
GTGAGCTATGAGAAAGCGCCACGCTTCCCGAAGGGAGAAAGGCGGACAGGTATCCGGTAAGCGGCAGGGT
CGGAACAGGAGAGCGCACGAGGGAGCTTCCAGGGGGAAACGCCTGGTATCTTTATAGTCCTGTCGGGTTT
CGCCACCTCTGACTTGAGCGTCGATTTTTGTGATGCTCGTCAGGGGGGCGGAGCCTATGGAAAAACGCCA
GCAACGCGGCCTTTTTACGGTTCCTGGCCTTTTGCTGGCCTTTTGCTCACATGTTCTTTCCTGCGTTATC
CCCTGATTCTGTGGATAACCGTATTACCGCCTTTGAGTGAGCTGATACCGCTCGCCGCAGCCGAACGACC
GAGCGCAGCGAGTCAGTGAGCGAGGAAGCGGAAGAGCGCCTGATGCGGTATTTTCTCCTTACGCATCTGT
GCGGTATTTCACACCGCAATGGTGCACTCTCAGTACAATCTGCTCTGATGCCGCATAGTTAAGCCAGTAT
ACACTCCGCTATCGCTACGTGACTGGGTCATGGCTGCGCCCCGACACCCGCCAACACCCGCTGACGCGCC
CTGACGGGCTTGTCTGCTCCCGGCATCCGCTTACAGACAAGCTGTGACCGTCTCCGGGAGCTGCATGTGT
CAGAGGTTTTCACCGTCATCACCGAAACGCGCGAGGCAGCTGCGGTAAAGCTCATCAGCGTGGTCGTGAA
GCGATTCACAGATGTCTGCCTGTTCATCCGCGTCCAGCTCGTTGAGTTTCTCCAGAAGCGTTAATGTCTG
GCTTCTGATAAAGCGGGCCATGTTAAGGGCGGTTTTTTCCTGTTTGGTCACTGATGCCTCCGTGTAAGGG
GGATTTCTGTTCATGGGGGTAATGATACCGATGAAACGAGAGAGGATGCTCACGATACGGGTTACTGATG
ATGAACATGCCCGGTTACTGGAACGTTGTGAGGGTAAACAACTGGCGGTATGGATGCGGCGGGACCAGAG
AAAAATCACTCAGGGTCAATGCCAGCGCTTCGTTAATACAGATGTAGGTGTTCCACAGGGTAGCCAGCAG
CATCCTGCGATGCAGATCCGGAACATAATGGTGCAGGGCGCTGACTTCCGCGTTTCCAGACTTTACGAAA
CACGGAAACCGAAGACCATTCATGTTGTTGCTCAGGTCGCAGACGTTTTGCAGCAGCAGTCGCTTCACGT
TCGCTCGCGTATCGGTGATTCATTCTGCTAACCAGTAAGGCAACCCCGCCAGCCTAGCCGGGTCCTCAAC
GACAGGAGCACGATCATGCGCACCCGTGGGGCCGCCATGCCGGCGATAATGGCCTGCTTCTCGCCGAAAC
GTTTGGTGGCGGGACCAGTGACGAAGGCTTGAGCGAGGGCGTGCAAGATTCCGAATACCGCAAGCGACAG
GCCGATCATCGTCGCGCTCCAGCGAAAGCGGTCCTCGCCGAAAATGACCCAGAGCGCTGCCGGCACCTGT
CCTACGAGTTGCATGATAAAGAAGACAGTCATAAGTGCGGCGACGATAGTCATGCCCCGCGCCCACCGGA
AGGAGCTGACTGGGTTGAAGGCTCTCAAGGGCATCGGTCGAGATCCCGGTGCCTAATGAGTGAGCTAACT
TACATTAATTGCGTTGCGCTCACTGCCCGCTTTCCAGTCGGGAAACCTGTCGTGCCAGCTGCATTAATGA
ATCGGCCAACGCGCGGGGAGAGGCGGTTTGCGTATTGGGCGCCAGGGTGGTTTTTCTTTTCACCAGTGAG
ACGGGCAACAGCTGATTGCCCTTCACCGCCTGGCCCTGAGAGAGTTGCAGCAAGCGGTCCACGCTGGTTT
GCCCCAGCAGGCGAAAATCCTGTTTGATGGTGGTTAACGGCGGGATATAACATGAGCTGTCTTCGGTATC
GTCGTATCCCACTACCGAGATATCCGCACCAACGCGCAGCCCGGACTCGGTAATGGCGCGCATTGCGCCC
AGCGCCATCTGATCGTTGGCAACCAGCATCGCAGTGGGAACGATGCCCTCATTCAGCATTTGCATGGTTT
GTTGAAAACCGGACATGGCACTCCAGTCGCCTTCCCGTTCCGCTATCGGCTGAATTTGATTGCGAGTGAG
ATATTTATGCCAGCCAGCCAGACGCAGACGCGCCGAGACAGAACTTAATGGGCCCGCTAACAGCGCGATT
TGCTGGTGACCCAATGCGACCAGATGCTCCACGCCCAGTCGCGTACCGTCTTCATGGGAGAAAATAATAC
TGTTGATGGGTGTCTGGTCAGAGACATCAAGAAATAACGCCGGAACATTAGTGCAGGCAGCTTCCACAGC
AATGGCATCCTGGTCATCCAGCGGATAGTTAATGATCAGCCCACTGACGCGTTGCGCGAGAAGATTGTGC
ACCGCCGCTTTACAGGCTTCGACGCCGCTTCGTTCTACCATCGACACCACCACGCTGGCACCCAGTTGAT
CGGCGCGAGATTTAATCGCCGCGACAATTTGCGACGGCGCGTGCAGGGCCAGACTGGAGGTGGCAACGCC
AATCAGCAACGACTGTTTGCCCGCCAGTTGTTGTGCCACGCGGTTGGGAATGTAATTCAGCTCCGCCATC
GCCGCTTCCACTTTTTCCCGCGTTTTCGCAGAAACGTGGCTGGCCTGGTTCACCACGCGGGAAACGGTCT
GATAAGAGACACCGGCATACTCTGCGACATCGTATAACGTTACTGGTTTCACATTCACCACCCTGAATTG
ACTCTCTTCCGGGCGCTATCATGCCATACCGCGAAAGGTTTTGCGCCATTCGATGGTGTCCGGGATCTCG
ACGCTCTCCCTTATGCGACTCCTGCATTAGGAAGCAGCCCAGTAGTAGGTTGAGGCCGTTGAGCACCGCC
GCCGCAAGGAATGGTGCATGCAAGGAGATGGCGCCCAACAGTCCCCCGGCCACGGGGCCTGCCACCATAC
CCACGCCGAAACAAGCGCTCATGAGCCCGAAGTGGCGAGCCCGATCTTCCCCATCGGTGATGTCGGCGAT
ATAGGCGCCAGCAACCGCACCTGTGGCGCCGGTGATGCCGGCCACGATGCGTCCGGCGTAGAGGATCGAG
ATCTCGATCCCGCGAAATTAATACGACTCACTATAGGGGAATTGTGAGCGGATAACAATTCCCCTCTAGA
AATAATTTTGTTTAACTTTAAGAAGGAGATATACCATGGGCAGCAGCCATCATCATCATCATCACAGCAG
CGGCCTGGTGCCGCGCGGCAGCCATATGGCGATGAAAGCGGTGTGCGTGCTGAAGGGCGACGGTCCGGTG
CAGGGAACCATCCACTTCGAGCAGAAGGCAAGCGGTGAACCAGTTGTGTTGTCAGGACAAATTACAGGAT
TAACTGAAGGCCAGCATGGGTTCCACGTCCATCAGTATGGGGACAATACACAAGGCTGTACCAGTGCAGG
ACCTCATTTTAATCCTCACTCTAAGAAACATGGTGGCCCGGCGGATGAAGAGAGGCATGTTGGAGACCTG
GGCAATGTGACTGCTGGAAAGGACGGTGTGGCCAATGTGTCCATTGAAGATCGTGTGATCTCACTCTCAG
GAGAGCATTCCATCATTGGCCGTACAATGGTGGTCCATGAGAAAGCAGATGACTTGGGCAAAGGTGGAAA
TGAAGAAAGTACAAAGACTGGAAATGCTGGGAGCCGCTTGGCCTGTGGAGTGATTGGGATTGCGCAGTAA
CTCGAGCACCACCACCACCACCACTGAGATCCGGCTGCTAACAAAGCCCGAAAGGAAGCTGAGTTGGCTG
CTGCCACCGCTGAGCAATAACTAGCATAACCCCTTGGGGCCTCTAAACGGGTCTTGAGGGGTTTTTTGCT
GAAAGGAGGAACTATATCCGGAT
