>Addgene plasmid #117709 | pmSod1-Q123A-N’His | depositor partial sequence | sequence record 222133 | insert
TAATACGACTCACTATAGGGGAATTGTGAGCGGATAACAATTCCCCTCTAGAAATAATTTTGTTTAACTT
TAAGAAGGAGATATACCATGGGCAGCAGCCATCATCATCATCATCACAGCAGCGGCCTGGTGCCGCGCGG
CAGCCATATGGCGATGAAAGCGGTGTGCGTGCTGAAGGGCGACGGTCCGGTGCAGGGAACCATCCACTTC
GAGCAGAAGGCAAGCGGTGAACCAGTTGTGTTGTCAGGACAAATTACAGGATTAACTGAAGGCCAGCATG
GGTTCCACGTCCATCAGTATGGGGACAATACACAAGGCTGTACCAGTGCAGGACCTCATTTTAATCCTCA
CTCTAAGAAACATGGTGGCCCGGCGGATGAAGAGAGGCATGTTGGAGACCTGGGCAATGTGACTGCTGGA
AAGGACGGTGTGGCCAATGTGTCCATTGAAGATCGTGTGATCTCACTCTCAGGAGAGCATTCCATCATTG
GCCGTACAATGGTGGTCCATGAGAAAGCAGATGACTTGGGCAAAGGTGGAAATGAAGAAAGTACAAAGAC
TGGAAATGCTGGGAGCCGCTTGGCCTGTGGAGTGATTGGGATTGCGCAGTAACTCGAGCACCACCACCAC
CACCACTGAGATCCGGCTGCTAACAAAGCCCGAAAGGAAGCTGAGTTGGCTGCTGCCACCGCTGAGCAAT
AACTAG
